Addgene plasmid #183312: CROP_C9_Puro_PARP1
Purpose: All-in-One CRISPRko system with a guide RNA that targets PARP1 gene
Depositing lab: Prashant Mali. Depositing organization: University of California, San Diego (UCSD). Publication: Integrated genome and tissue engineering enables screening of cancer vulnerabilities in physiologically relevant perfusable ex vivo cultures. Hu M, Lei XY, Larson JD, McAlonis M, Ford K, McDonald D, Mach K, Rusert JM, Wechsler-Reya RJ, Mali P. Biomaterials. 2022 Jan;280:121276. doi: 10.1016/j.biomaterials.2021.121276. Epub 2021 Dec 2. PubMed 34890975.
Backbone
  Vector backbone: CROPseq
  Vector type: Lentiviral
Growth in bacteria
  Bacterial resistance: Ampicillin, 100 μg/mL
  Growth temperature: 37°C
  Growth strain: NEB Stable
  Copy number: High Copy
Gene/Insert
  Gene/Insert name: PARP1
  gRNA/shRNA sequence: GCAGAAAGTCAAGAAGACAG
  Species: Synthetic
  Cloning method: Gibson Cloning
Terms and licenses: Academic/Nonprofit Terms; Industry Terms: Not Available to Industry
How to cite: CROP_C9_Puro_PARP1 was a gift from Prashant Mali (Addgene plasmid # 183312 ; http://n2t.net/addgene:183312 ; RRID:Addgene_183312)
