[The description below was written by a language model from this plasmid's Addgene catalogue record and pLannotate feature annotations shown in this document.]
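Description:
CROP_C9_Puro_PARP1 is an all-in-one lentiviral CRISPR knockout plasmid of about 11.7 kb, built on the CROPseq backbone and carrying a single guide RNA directed against PARP1. It is maintained in E. coli as a high-copy plasmid through a ColE1/pUC-type origin with ampicillin selection (AmpR); an f1 origin, an SV40 origin and remnants of a lac/lacZα cloning region are also annotated in the bacterial backbone. The viral portion has a third-generation layout. An RSV promoter drives a truncated HIV-1 5' LTR, followed by the Ψ packaging signal with a partial gag sequence, the Rev response element for Rev-dependent nuclear export of the genomic RNA, and the cPPT/CTS element. An SV40 polyadenylation signal lies downstream of the 3' LTR.

The payload consists of two expression units. An EF-1α core promoter drives Streptococcus pyogenes Cas9, followed by a puromycin N-acetyltransferase coding sequence for selection of transduced mammalian cells, with a WPRE downstream to enhance transcript expression. The feature table does not annotate what links Cas9 to PuroR. The human U6 promoter, the PARP1 spacer and the S. pyogenes gRNA scaffold sit just upstream of the annotated 3' LTR segment. This matches the CROPseq design, in which a guide cassette placed in the 3' LTR is copied to the 5' LTR during reverse transcription and is also carried on the polyadenylated Pol II transcript, so it can be read out by RNA sequencing. The construct therefore delivers nuclease, guide and selection marker from one virus to disrupt PARP1. The associated publication concerns screening of cancer vulnerabilities in perfusable ex vivo cultures.
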