Features (pLannotate 1.2.2; 30 found; start..end, strand, type, name):
     21..43      +  protein_bind   lac operator (fragment): The lac repressor binds to the lac operator to inhibit transcription in E. coli. This inhibition can be relieved by adding lactose or isopropyl-β-D-thiogalactopyranoside (IPTG). lac repressor encoded by lacI
     86..104     +  promoter       T3 promoter: promoter for bacteriophage T3 RNA polymerase
    132..358     +  promoter       RSV promoter: Rous sarcoma virus enhancer/promoter
    359..539     +  LTR            5' LTR (truncated): truncated 5' long terminal repeat (LTR) from HIV-1
    586..711     +  misc_feature   HIV-1 Ψ: packaging signal of human immunodeficiency virus type 1
    695..1058    +  CDS            HIV-1 gag (fragment): gag protein from human immunodeficiency virus 1; gag
   1204..1437    +  misc_feature   RRE: The Rev response element (RRE) of HIV-1 allows for Rev-dependent mRNA export from the nucleus to the cytoplasm.
   1847..1964    +  misc_feature   cPPT/CTS: central polypurine tract and central termination sequence of HIV-1
   2030..2096    +  CDS            small t antigen (fragment): SV40 (simian virus 40) small t antigen
   2110..2127    +  CDS            small t antigen (fragment): SV40 (simian virus 40) small t antigen
   2153..2364    +  promoter       EF-1α core promoter: core promoter for human elongation factor EF-1α
   2389..6492    +  CDS            Cas9: Cas9 (Csn1) endonuclease from the Streptococcus pyogenes Type II CRISPR/Cas system generates RNA-guided double strand breaks in DNA
   6631..7230    +  CDS            PuroR (fragment): puromycin N-acetyltransferase; pac from Streptomyces; confers resistance to puromycin
   7246..7834    +  misc_feature   WPRE: woodchuck hepatitis virus posttranscriptional regulatory element
   7830..7940    +  CDS            nef (fragment): NEF_HV1LA - Experimental evidence at protein level: Swiss-Prot protein existence level 1. Extracellular Nef protein targets CD4(+) T-lymphocytes for apoptosis by interacting with CXCR4 surface receptors. From Human immunodeficiency virus type 1 group M subtype B (isolate Lai) (HIV-1).
   7960..7986    +  CDS            Rev (fragment): human immunodeficiency virus 1 (HIV-1) Rev protein; rev; enhances nuclear export of unspliced and incompletely spliced viral mRNAs
   7990..8230    +  promoter       U6 promoter: RNA polymerase III promoter for human U6 snRNA
   8260..8335    +  misc_RNA       gRNA scaffold: guide RNA scaffold for the Streptococcus pyogenes CRISPR/Cas9 system
   8388..8568    +  LTR            5' LTR (truncated): truncated 5' long terminal repeat (LTR) from HIV-1
   8646..8767    +  polyA_signal   SV40 poly(A) signal: SV40 polyadenylation signal
   8807..8942    +  rep_origin     SV40 ori: SV40 origin of replication
   8963..8981    -  promoter       T7 promoter: promoter for bacteriophage T7 RNA polymerase
   8989..9144    +  CDS            lacZα (fragment): LacZα fragment of β-galactosidase; lacZ fragment
   9149..9577    +  rep_origin     f1 ori (sequence partly withheld): f1 bacteriophage origin of replication; arrow indicates direction of (+) strand synthesis
   9630..9734    +  promoter       AmpR promoter: bla
   9735..10595   +  CDS            AmpR: β-lactamase; bla; confers resistance to ampicillin, carbenicillin, and related antibiotics
  10766..11354   +  rep_origin     ori: high-copy-number ColE1/pMB1/pBR322/pUC origin of replication
  11537..11629   +  CDS            lacI (fragment): lac repressor; lacI; The lac repressor binds to the lac operator to inhibit transcription in E. coli. This inhibition can be relieved by adding lactose or isopropyl-β-D-thiogalactopyranoside (IPTG).
  11642..11663   +  protein_bind   CAP binding site: CAP binding activates transcription in the presence of cAMP. E. coli catabolite activator protein
  11678..17      +  promoter       lac promoter (across the origin): promoter for the E. coli lac operon
>Addgene plasmid #183312 | CROP_C9_Puro_PARP1 | addgene full sequence | sequence record 362654 | Addgene NGS Result
TTCCGGCTCGTATGTTGTGTGGAATTGTGAGCGGATAACAATTTCACACAGGAAACAGCTATGACCATGA
TTACGCCAAGCGCGCAATTAACCCTCACTAAAGGGAACAAAAGCTGGAGCTGCAAGCTTAATGTAGTCTT
ATGCAATACTCTTGTAGTCTTGCAACATGGTAACGATGAGTTAGCAACATGCCTTACAAGGAGAGAAAAA
GCACCGTGCATGCCGATTGGTGGAAGTAAGGTGGTACGATCGTGCCTTATTAGGAAGGCAACAGACGGGT
CTGACATGGATTGGACGAACCACTGAATTGCCGCATTGCAGAGATATTGTATTTAAGTGCCTAGCTCGAT
ACATAAACGGGTCTCTCTGGTTAGACCAGATCTGAGCCTGGGAGCTCTCTGGCTAACTAGGGAACCCACT
GCTTAAGCCTCAATAAAGCTTGCCTTGAGTGCTTCAAGTAGTGTGTGCCCGTCTGTTGTGTGACTCTGGT
AACTAGAGATCCCTCAGACCCTTTTAGTCAGTGTGGAAAATCTCTAGCAGTGGCGCCCGAACAGGGACTT
GAAAGCGAAAGGGAAACCAGAGGAGCTCTCTCGACGCAGGACTCGGCTTGCTGAAGCGCGCACGGCAAGA
GGCGAGGGGCGGCGACTGGTGAGTACGCCAAAAATTTTGACTAGCGGAGGCTAGAAGGAGAGAGATGGGT
GCGAGAGCGTCAGTATTAAGCGGGGGAGAATTAGATCGCGATGGGAAAAAATTCGGTTAAGGCCAGGGGG
AAAGAAAAAATATAAATTAAAACATATAGTATGGGCAAGCAGGGAGCTAGAACGATTCGCAGTTAATCCT
GGCCTGTTAGAAACATCAGAAGGCTGTAGACAAATACTGGGACAGCTACAACCATCCCTTCAGACAGGAT
CAGAAGAACTTAGATCATTATATAATACAGTAGCAACCCTCTATTGTGTGCATCAAAGGATAGAGATAAA
AGACACCAAGGAAGCTTTAGACAAGATAGAGGAAGAGCAAAACAAAAGTAAGACCACCGCACAGCAAGCG
GCCGCTGATCTTCAGACCTGGAGGAGGAGATATGAGGGACAATTGGAGAAGTGAATTATATAAATATAAA
GTAGTAAAAATTGAACCATTAGGAGTAGCACCCACCAAGGCAAAGAGAAGAGTGGTGCAGAGAGAAAAAA
GAGCAGTGGGAATAGGAGCTTTGTTCCTTGGGTTCTTGGGAGCAGCAGGAAGCACTATGGGCGCAGCGTC
AATGACGCTGACGGTACAGGCCAGACAATTATTGTCTGGTATAGTGCAGCAGCAGAACAATTTGCTGAGG
GCTATTGAGGCGCAACAGCATCTGTTGCAACTCACAGTCTGGGGCATCAAGCAGCTCCAGGCAAGAATCC
TGGCTGTGGAAAGATACCTAAAGGATCAACAGCTCCTGGGGATTTGGGGTTGCTCTGGAAAACTCATTTG
CACCACTGCTGTGCCTTGGAATGCTAGTTGGAGTAATAAATCTCTGGAACAGATTTGGAATCACACGACC
TGGATGGAGTGGGACAGAGAAATTAACAATTACACAAGCTTAATACACTCCTTAATTGAAGAATCGCAAA
ACCAGCAAGAAAAGAATGAACAAGAATTATTGGAATTAGATAAATGGGCAAGTTTGTGGAATTGGTTTAA
CATAACAAATTGGCTGTGGTATATAAAATTATTCATAATGATAGTAGGAGGCTTGGTAGGTTTAAGAATA
GTTTTTGCTGTACTTTCTATAGTGAATAGAGTTAGGCAGGGATATTCACCATTATCGTTTCAGAATCTTG
AGACAAATGGCAGTATTCATCCACAATTTTAAAAGAAAAGGGGGGATTGGGGGGTACAGTGCAGGGGAAA
GAATAGTAGACATAATAGCAACAGACATACAAACTAAAGAATTACAAAAACAAATTACAAAAATTCAAAA
TTTTCGGGTTTATTACAGGGACAGCAGAGATCCACTTTGGCGCCGGCTCGAGGGGGCCCGGGTGCAAAGA
TGGATAAAGTTTTAAACAGAGAGGAATCTTTGCAGCTAATGGACCTTCTAGGTCTTGAAAGGAGTGGGAA
TTGGCTCCGTAGGTCTTGAAAGGAGTGGGAATTGGCTCCGGTGCCCGTCAGTGGGCAGAGCGCACATCGC
CCACAGTCCCCGAGAAGTTGGGGGGAGGGGTCGGCAATTGATCCGGTGCCTAGAGAAGGTGGCGCGGGGT
AAACTGGGAAAGTGATGTCGTGTACTGGCTCCGCCTTTTTCCCGAGGGTGGGGGAGAACCGTATATAAGT
GCAGTAGTCGCCGTGAACGTTCTTTTTCGCAACGGGTTTGCCGCCAGAACACAGGACCGGTTCTAGAGCG
CTGCCACCATGGACAAGAAGTACAGCATCGGCCTGGACATCGGCACCAACTCTGTGGGCTGGGCCGTGAT
CACCGACGAGTACAAGGTGCCCAGCAAGAAATTCAAGGTGCTGGGCAACACCGACCGGCACAGCATCAAG
AAGAACCTGATCGGAGCCCTGCTGTTCGACAGCGGCGAAACAGCCGAGGCCACCCGGCTGAAGAGAACCG
CCAGAAGAAGATACACCAGACGGAAGAACCGGATCTGCTATCTGCAAGAGATCTTCAGCAACGAGATGGC
CAAGGTGGACGACAGCTTCTTCCACAGACTGGAAGAGTCCTTCCTGGTGGAAGAGGATAAGAAGCACGAG
CGGCACCCCATCTTCGGCAACATCGTGGACGAGGTGGCCTACCACGAGAAGTACCCCACCATCTACCACC
TGAGAAAGAAACTGGTGGACAGCACCGACAAGGCCGACCTGCGGCTGATCTATCTGGCCCTGGCCCACAT
GATCAAGTTCCGGGGCCACTTCCTGATCGAGGGCGACCTGAACCCCGACAACAGCGACGTGGACAAGCTG
TTCATCCAGCTGGTGCAGACCTACAACCAGCTGTTCGAGGAAAACCCCATCAACGCCAGCGGCGTGGACG
CCAAGGCCATCCTGTCTGCCAGACTGAGCAAGAGCAGACGGCTGGAAAATCTGATCGCCCAGCTGCCCGG
CGAGAAGAAGAATGGCCTGTTCGGAAACCTGATTGCCCTGAGCCTGGGCCTGACCCCCAACTTCAAGAGC
AACTTCGACCTGGCCGAGGATGCCAAACTGCAGCTGAGCAAGGACACCTACGACGACGACCTGGACAACC
TGCTGGCCCAGATCGGCGACCAGTACGCCGACCTGTTTCTGGCCGCCAAGAACCTGTCCGACGCCATCCT
GCTGAGCGACATCCTGAGAGTGAACACCGAGATCACCAAGGCCCCCCTGAGCGCCTCTATGATCAAGAGA
TACGACGAGCACCACCAGGACCTGACCCTGCTGAAAGCTCTCGTGCGGCAGCAGCTGCCTGAGAAGTACA
AAGAGATTTTCTTCGACCAGAGCAAGAACGGCTACGCCGGCTACATTGACGGCGGAGCCAGCCAGGAAGA
GTTCTACAAGTTCATCAAGCCCATCCTGGAAAAGATGGACGGCACCGAGGAACTGCTCGTGAAGCTGAAC
AGAGAGGACCTGCTGCGGAAGCAGCGGACCTTCGACAACGGCAGCATCCCCCACCAGATCCACCTGGGAG
AGCTGCACGCCATTCTGCGGCGGCAGGAAGATTTTTACCCATTCCTGAAGGACAACCGGGAAAAGATCGA
GAAGATCCTGACCTTCCGCATCCCCTACTACGTGGGCCCTCTGGCCAGGGGAAACAGCAGATTCGCCTGG
ATGACCAGAAAGAGCGAGGAAACCATCACCCCCTGGAACTTCGAGGAAGTGGTGGACAAGGGCGCTTCCG
CCCAGAGCTTCATCGAGCGGATGACCAACTTCGATAAGAACCTGCCCAACGAGAAGGTGCTGCCCAAGCA
CAGCCTGCTGTACGAGTACTTCACCGTGTATAACGAGCTGACCAAAGTGAAATACGTGACCGAGGGAATG
AGAAAGCCCGCCTTCCTGAGCGGCGAGCAGAAAAAGGCCATCGTGGACCTGCTGTTCAAGACCAACCGGA
AAGTGACCGTGAAGCAGCTGAAAGAGGACTACTTCAAGAAAATCGAGTGCTTCGACTCCGTGGAAATCTC
CGGCGTGGAAGATCGGTTCAACGCCTCCCTGGGCACATACCACGATCTGCTGAAAATTATCAAGGACAAG
GACTTCCTGGACAATGAGGAAAACGAGGACATTCTGGAAGATATCGTGCTGACCCTGACACTGTTTGAGG
ACAGAGAGATGATCGAGGAACGGCTGAAAACCTATGCCCACCTGTTCGACGACAAAGTGATGAAGCAGCT
GAAGCGGCGGAGATACACCGGCTGGGGCAGGCTGAGCCGGAAGCTGATCAACGGCATCCGGGACAAGCAG
TCCGGCAAGACAATCCTGGATTTCCTGAAGTCCGACGGCTTCGCCAACAGAAACTTCATGCAGCTGATCC
ACGACGACAGCCTGACCTTTAAAGAGGACATCCAGAAAGCCCAGGTGTCCGGCCAGGGCGATAGCCTGCA
CGAGCACATTGCCAATCTGGCCGGCAGCCCCGCCATTAAGAAGGGCATCCTGCAGACAGTGAAGGTGGTG
GACGAGCTCGTGAAAGTGATGGGCCGGCACAAGCCCGAGAACATCGTGATCGAAATGGCCAGAGAGAACC
AGACCACCCAGAAGGGACAGAAGAACAGCCGCGAGAGAATGAAGCGGATCGAAGAGGGCATCAAAGAGCT
GGGCAGCCAGATCCTGAAAGAACACCCCGTGGAAAACACCCAGCTGCAGAACGAGAAGCTGTACCTGTAC
TACCTGCAGAATGGGCGGGATATGTACGTGGACCAGGAACTGGACATCAACCGGCTGTCCGACTACGATG
TGGACCATATCGTGCCTCAGAGCTTTCTGAAGGACGACTCCATCGACAACAAGGTGCTGACCAGAAGCGA
CAAGAACCGGGGCAAGAGCGACAACGTGCCCTCCGAAGAGGTCGTGAAGAAGATGAAGAACTACTGGCGG
CAGCTGCTGAACGCCAAGCTGATTACCCAGAGAAAGTTCGACAATCTGACCAAGGCCGAGAGAGGCGGCC
TGAGCGAACTGGATAAGGCCGGCTTCATCAAGAGACAGCTGGTGGAAACCCGGCAGATCACAAAGCACGT
GGCACAGATCCTGGACTCCCGGATGAACACTAAGTACGACGAGAATGACAAGCTGATCCGGGAAGTGAAA
GTGATCACCCTGAAGTCCAAGCTGGTGTCCGATTTCCGGAAGGATTTCCAGTTTTACAAAGTGCGCGAGA
TCAACAACTACCACCACGCCCACGACGCCTACCTGAACGCCGTCGTGGGAACCGCCCTGATCAAAAAGTA
CCCTAAGCTGGAAAGCGAGTTCGTGTACGGCGACTACAAGGTGTACGACGTGCGGAAGATGATCGCCAAG
AGCGAGCAGGAAATCGGCAAGGCTACCGCCAAGTACTTCTTCTACAGCAACATCATGAACTTTTTCAAGA
CCGAGATTACCCTGGCCAACGGCGAGATCCGGAAGCGGCCTCTGATCGAGACAAACGGCGAAACCGGGGA
GATCGTGTGGGATAAGGGCCGGGATTTTGCCACCGTGCGGAAAGTGCTGAGCATGCCCCAAGTGAATATC
GTGAAAAAGACCGAGGTGCAGACAGGCGGCTTCAGCAAAGAGTCTATCCTGCCCAAGAGGAACAGCGATA
AGCTGATCGCCAGAAAGAAGGACTGGGACCCTAAGAAGTACGGCGGCTTCGACAGCCCCACCGTGGCCTA
TTCTGTGCTGGTGGTGGCCAAAGTGGAAAAGGGCAAGTCCAAGAAACTGAAGAGTGTGAAAGAGCTGCTG
GGGATCACCATCATGGAAAGAAGCAGCTTCGAGAAGAATCCCATCGACTTTCTGGAAGCCAAGGGCTACA
AAGAAGTGAAAAAGGACCTGATCATCAAGCTGCCTAAGTACTCCCTGTTCGAGCTGGAAAACGGCCGGAA
GAGAATGCTGGCCTCTGCCGGCGAACTGCAGAAGGGAAACGAACTGGCCCTGCCCTCCAAATATGTGAAC
TTCCTGTACCTGGCCAGCCACTATGAGAAGCTGAAGGGCTCCCCCGAGGATAATGAGCAGAAACAGCTGT
TTGTGGAACAGCACAAGCACTACCTGGACGAGATCATCGAGCAGATCAGCGAGTTCTCCAAGAGAGTGAT
CCTGGCCGACGCTAATCTGGACAAAGTGCTGTCCGCCTACAACAAGCACCGGGATAAGCCCATCAGAGAG
CAGGCCGAGAATATCATCCACCTGTTTACCCTGACCAATCTGGGAGCCCCTGCCGCCTTCAAGTACTTTG
ACACCACCATCGACCGGAAGAGGTACACCAGCACCAAAGAGGTGCTGGACGCCACCCTGATCCACCAGAG
CATCACCGGCCTGTACGAGACACGGATCGACCTGTCTCAGCTGGGAGGCGACAAGCGACCTGCCGCCACA
AAGAAGGCTGGACAGGCTAAGAAGAAGAAAGATTACAAAGACGATGACGATAAGGGATCCGGCGCAACAA
ACTTCTCTCTGCTGAAACAAGCCGGAGATGTCGAAGAGAATCCTGGACCGATGACCGAGTACAAGCCCAC
GGTGCGCCTCGCCACCCGCGACGACGTCCCCAGGGCCGTACGCACCCTCGCCGCCGCGTTCGCCGACTAC
CCCGCCACGCGCCACACCGTCGATCCGGACCGCCACATCGAGCGGGTCACCGAGCTGCAAGAACTCTTCC
TCACGCGCGTCGGGCTCGACATCGGCAAGGTGTGGGTCGCGGACGACGGCGCCGCCGTGGCGGTCTGGAC
CACGCCGGAGAGCGTCGAAGCGGGGGCGGTGTTCGCCGAGATCGGCCCGCGCATGGCCGAGTTGAGCGGT
TCCCGGCTGGCCGCGCAGCAACAGATGGAAGGCCTCCTGGCGCCGCACCGGCCCAAGGAGCCCGCGTGGT
TCCTGGCCACCGTCGGAGTCTCGCCCGACCACCAGGGCAAGGGTCTGGGCAGCGCCGTCGTGCTCCCCGG
AGTGGAGGCGGCCGAGCGCGCCGGGGTGCCCGCCTTCCTGGAGACCTCCGCGCCCCGCAACCTCCCCTTC
TACGAGCGGCTCGGCTTCACCGTCACCGCCGACGTCGAGGTGCCCGAAGGACCGCGCACCTGGTGCATGA
CCCGCAAGCCCGGTGCCTGAACGCGTTAAGTCGACAATCAACCTCTGGATTACAAAATTTGTGAAAGATT
GACTGGTATTCTTAACTATGTTGCTCCTTTTACGCTATGTGGATACGCTGCTTTAATGCCTTTGTATCAT
GCTATTGCTTCCCGTATGGCTTTCATTTTCTCCTCCTTGTATAAATCCTGGTTGCTGTCTCTTTATGAGG
AGTTGTGGCCCGTTGTCAGGCAACGTGGCGTGGTGTGCACTGTGTTTGCTGACGCAACCCCCACTGGTTG
GGGCATTGCCACCACCTGTCAGCTCCTTTCCGGGACTTTCGCTTTCCCCCTCCCTATTGCCACGGCGGAA
CTCATCGCCGCCTGCCTTGCCCGCTGCTGGACAGGGGCTCGGCTGTTGGGCACTGACAATTCCGTGGTGT
TGTCGGGGAAATCATCGTCCTTTCCTTGGCTGCTCGCCTGTGTTGCCACCTGGATTCTGCGCGGGACGTC
CTTCTGCTACGTCCCTTCGGCCCTCAATCCAGCGGACCTTCCTTCCCGCGGCCTGCTGCCGGCTCTGCGG
CCTCTTCCGCGTCTTCGCCTTCGCCCTCAGACGAGTCGGATCTCCCTTTGGGCCGCCTCCCCGCGTCGAC
TTTAAGACCAATGACTTACAAGGCAGCTGTAGATCTTAGCCACTTTTTAAAAGAAAAGGGGGGACTGGAA
GGGCTAATTCACTCCCAACGAAGACAAGATTTCACCATTATCGTTTCAGACCCACCTCCCAACCCCGAGG
GGACCCAGAGAGGGCCTATTTCCCATGATTCCTTCATATTTGCATATACGATACAAGGCTGTTAGAGAGA
TAATTAGAATTAATTTGACTGTAAACACAAAGATATTAGTACAAAATACGTGACGTAGAAAGTAATAATT
TCTTGGGTAGTTTGCAGTTTTAAAATTATGTTTTAAAATGGACTATCATATGCTTACCGTAACTTGAAAG
TATTTCGATTTCTTGGCTTTATATATCTTGTGGAAAGGACGAAACACCGGCAGAAAGTCAAGAAGACAGG
TTTTAGAGCTAGAAATAGCAAGTTAAAATAAGGCTAGTCCGTTATCAACTTGAAAAAGTGGCACCGAGTC
GGTGCTTTTTTAAGCTTGGCGTAACTAGATCTTGAGACACTGCTTTTTGCTTGTACTGGGTCTCTCTGGT
TAGACCAGATCTGAGCCTGGGAGCTCTCTGGCTAACTAGGGAACCCACTGCTTAAGCCTCAATAAAGCTT
GCCTTGAGTGCTTCAAGTAGTGTGTGCCCGTCTGTTGTGTGACTCTGGTAACTAGAGATCCCTCAGACCC
TTTTAGTCAGTGTGGAAAATCTCTAGCAGTACGTATAGTAGTTCATGTCATCTTATTATTCAGTATTTAT
AACTTGCAAAGAAATGAATATCAGAGAGTGAGAGGAACTTGTTTATTGCAGCTTATAATGGTTACAAATA
AAGCAATAGCATCACAAATTTCACAAATAAAGCATTTTTTTCACTGCATTCTAGTTGTGGTTTGTCCAAA
CTCATCAATGTATCTTATCATGTCTGGCTCTAGCTATCCCGCCCCTAACTCCGCCCATCCCGCCCCTAAC
TCCGCCCAGTTCCGCCCATTCTCCGCCCCATGGCTGACTAATTTTTTTTATTTATGCAGAGGCCGAGGCC
GCCTCGGCCTCTGAGCTATTCCAGAAGTAGTGAGGAGGCTTTTTTGGAGGCCTAGGGACGTACCCAATTC
GCCCTATAGTGAGTCGTATTACGCGCGCTCACTGGCCGTCGTTTTACAACGTCGTGACTGGGAAAACCCT
GGCGTTACCCAACTTAATCGCCTTGCAGCACATCCCCCTTTCGCCAGCTGGCGTAATAGCGAAGAGGCCC
GCACCGATCGCCCTTCCCAACAGTTGCGCAGCCTGAATGGCGAATGGG
[124 nt withheld, positions 9149-9272]
C
[91 nt withheld, positions 9274-9364]
A
[49 nt withheld, positions 9366-9414]
CCTTTGACGTTGGAGTCCACGTTCTTT
[37 nt withheld, positions 9442-9478]
ACCCTATCTCGGTCTATTCTTTTGATTTATAAGGGATTTTGCCGATTTCGGCCTATTGGTTAAAAAATGA
GCTGATTTAACAAAAATTTAACGCGAATTTTAACAAAATATTAACGCTTACAATTTAGGTGGCACTTTTC
GGGGAAATGTGCGCGGAACCCCTATTTGTTTATTTTTCTAAATACATTCAAATATGTATCCGCTCATGAG
ACAATAACCCTGATAAATGCTTCAATAATATTGAAAAAGGAAGAGTATGAGTATTCAACATTTCCGTGTC
GCCCTTATTCCCTTTTTTGCGGCATTTTGCCTTCCTGTTTTTGCTCACCCAGAAACGCTGGTGAAAGTAA
AAGATGCTGAAGATCAGTTGGGTGCACGAGTGGGTTACATCGAACTGGATCTCAACAGCGGTAAGATCCT
TGAGAGTTTTCGCCCCGAAGAACGTTTTCCAATGATGAGCACTTTTAAAGTTCTGCTATGTGGCGCGGTA
TTATCCCGTATTGACGCCGGGCAAGAGCAACTCGGTCGCCGCATACACTATTCTCAGAATGACTTGGTTG
AGTACTCACCAGTCACAGAAAAGCATCTTACGGATGGCATGACAGTAAGAGAATTATGCAGTGCTGCCAT
AACCATGAGTGATAACACTGCGGCCAACTTACTTCTGACAACGATCGGAGGACCGAAGGAGCTAACCGCT
TTTTTGCACAACATGGGGGATCATGTAACTCGCCTTGATCGTTGGGAACCGGAGCTGAATGAAGCCATAC
CAAACGACGAGCGTGACACCACGATGCCTGTAGCAATGGCAACAACGTTGCGCAAACTATTAACTGGCGA
ACTACTTACTCTAGCTTCCCGGCAACAATTAATAGACTGGATGGAGGCGGATAAAGTTGCAGGACCACTT
CTGCGCTCGGCCCTTCCGGCTGGCTGGTTTATTGCTGATAAATCTGGAGCCGGTGAGCGTGGGTCTCGCG
GTATCATTGCAGCACTGGGGCCAGATGGTAAGCCCTCCCGTATCGTAGTTATCTACACGACGGGGAGTCA
GGCAACTATGGATGAACGAAATAGACAGATCGCTGAGATAGGTGCCTCACTGATTAAGCATTGGTAACTG
TCAGACCAAGTTTACTCATATATACTTTAGATTGATTTAAAACTTCATTTTTAATTTAAAAGGATCTAGG
TGAAGATCCTTTTTGATAATCTCATGACCAAAATCCCTTAACGTGAGTTTTCGTTCCACTGAGCGTCAGA
CCCCGTAGAAAAGATCAAAGGATCTTCTTGAGATCCTTTTTTTCTGCGCGTAATCTGCTGCTTGCAAACA
AAAAAACCACCGCTACCAGCGGTGGTTTGTTTGCCGGATCAAGAGCTACCAACTCTTTTTCCGAAGGTAA
CTGGCTTCAGCAGAGCGCAGATACCAAATACTGTTCTTCTAGTGTAGCCGTAGTTAGGCCACCACTTCAA
GAACTCTGTAGCACCGCCTACATACCTCGCTCTGCTAATCCTGTTACCAGTGGCTGCTGCCAGTGGCGAT
AAGTCGTGTCTTACCGGGTTGGACTCAAGACGATAGTTACCGGATAAGGCGCAGCGGTCGGGCTGAACGG
GGGGTTCGTGCACACAGCCCAGCTTGGAGCGAACGACCTACACCGAACTGAGATACCTACAGCGTGAGCT
ATGAGAAAGCGCCACGCTTCCCGAAGGGAGAAAGGCGGACAGGTATCCGGTAAGCGGCAGGGTCGGAACA
GGAGAGCGCACGAGGGAGCTTCCAGGGGGAAACGCCTGGTATCTTTATAGTCCTGTCGGGTTTCGCCACC
TCTGACTTGAGCGTCGATTTTTGTGATGCTCGTCAGGGGGGCGGAGCCTATGGAAAAACGCCAGCAACGC
GGCCTTTTTACGGTTCCTGGCCTTTTGCTGGCCTTTTGCTCACATGTTCTTTCCTGCGTTATCCCCTGAT
TCTGTGGATAACCGTATTACCGCCTTTGAGTGAGCTGATACCGCTCGCCGCAGCCGAACGACCGAGCGCA
GCGAGTCAGTGAGCGAGGAAGCGGAAGAGCGCCCAATACGCAAACCGCCTCTCCCCGCGCGTTGGCCGAT
TCATTAATGCAGCTGGCACGACAGGTTTCCCGACTGGAAAGCGGGCAGTGAGCGCAACGCAATTAATGTG
AGTTAGCTCACTCATTAGGCACCCCAGGCTTTACACTTTATGC
